Addgene plasmid #34984: pDS295
Depositing lab: Michael Glotzer. Depositing organization: University of Chicago. Publication: TULIPs: tunable, light-controlled interacting protein tags for cell biology. Strickland D, Lin Y, Wagner E, Hope CM, Zayner J, Antoniou C, Sosnick TR, Weiss EL, Glotzer M. Nat Methods. 2012 Mar 4. doi: 10.1038/nmeth.1904. PubMed 22388287.
Backbone
  Vector backbone: YIPlac211
  Modifications to backbone: PGAL–ePDZb–TCYC1 cassette inserted into YIPlac211
  Vector type: Yeast Expression
  Selectable markers: URA3
Growth in bacteria
  Bacterial resistance: Ampicillin, 100 μg/mL
  Growth temperature: 37°C
  Growth strain: DH5alpha
  Copy number: High Copy
Gene/Insert
  Gene/Insert name: ePDZb
  Species: S. cerevisiae (budding yeast)
  Promoter: GAL1
  Cloning method: Restriction Enzyme; 5′ cloning site SacI (not destroyed); 3′ cloning site KpnI (destroyed during cloning)
  Sequencing primers: 5′ M13 rev
Resource information
  A portion of this plasmid was derived from a plasmid made by: Sequences from pGREG plasmids (EUROSCARF). ePDZ CDS from Shohei Koide, University of Chicago
Terms and licenses: Academic/Nonprofit Terms; Industry Terms: Not Available to Industry
How to cite: pDS295 was a gift from Michael Glotzer (Addgene plasmid # 34984 ; http://n2t.net/addgene:34984 ; RRID:Addgene_34984)
