[The description below was written by a language model from this plasmid's Addgene catalogue record and pLannotate feature annotations shown in this document.]
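Description:
pDS295 is a yeast integrating expression plasmid built on YIPlac211, into which a GAL1 promoter–ePDZb–CYC1 terminator cassette has been inserted. The annotated features include no yeast replication origin or centromere, as expected for an integrative vector that must recombine into the genome to be maintained. Yeast transformants are selected through the URA3 marker, driven by its own promoter, which complements uracil auxotrophy and can be counterselected with 5-FOA. In E. coli the 5,027 bp plasmid replicates from a high-copy ColE1/pUC-type origin and is selected with ampicillin through the bla gene. Short remnants of bom, rop, lacI and the lac promoter/operator region, plus a T3 promoter and a multiple cloning site fragment, are backbone and cloning leftovers with no stated role in the design.

The payload is ePDZb, an engineered PDZ-based binding module. The feature table shows its composite nature: a fragment matching the human Erbin protein is followed in the same orientation by a fragment annotated as fibronectin-like, which fits an affinity-enhanced PDZ domain fused to a fibronectin-type scaffold. The newt fibronectin label is only the annotation tool's best database match, and the catalogue's listing of the insert species as budding yeast appears to reflect the expression host rather than the origin of the coding sequence. The Gal4-regulated GAL1 promoter makes expression galactose-inducible, and the CYC1 terminator ends the transcript. No fluorescent protein or epitope tag is annotated.

The plasmid comes from work on TULIPs, tunable light-controlled interacting protein tags. The record does not describe this construct's specific role. Expressing ePDZb without an annotated fusion partner suggests use as a control, competitor or base construct, but this is an inference.
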