Features (pLannotate 1.2.2; 17 found; start..end, strand, type, name):
     23..464     +  promoter       GAL1 promoter: S. cerevisiae GAL1; inducible promoter, regulated by Gal4
    492..553     +  misc_feature   MCS (fragment): pBluescript multiple cloning site
    559..801     +  CDS            ERBIN (fragment): ERBIN_HUMAN - Also known as ERBB2IP From Homo sapiens (Human).
    862..1086    +  CDS            FINC_PLEWA (fragment): Experimental evidence at transcript level: Swiss-Prot protein existence level 2. Fibronectins bind cell surfaces and various compounds including collagen, fibrin, heparin, DNA, and actin. Fibronectins are involved in cell adhesion, cell motility, opsonization, wound healing, and maintenance of cell shape. May be involved in osteoblast compaction (By similarity). From Pleurodeles waltl (Iberian ribbed newt).
   1150..1397    +  terminator     CYC1 terminator: S. cerevisiae CYC1; transcription terminator for CYC1
   1406..1505    -  misc_feature   bom (fragment): basis of mobility region from pBR322
   1607..1642    -  CDS            rop (fragment): Rop protein, which maintains plasmids at low copy number; rop
   1731..2534    -  CDS            URA3: orotidine-5'-phosphate decarboxylase, required for uracil biosynthesis; S. cerevisiae URA3; yeast auxotrophic marker, counterselectable with 5-fluoroorotic acid (5-FOA)
   2535..2750    -  promoter       URA3 promoter: S. cerevisiae URA3
   2848..2952    +  promoter       AmpR promoter: bla
   2953..3813    +  CDS            AmpR: β-lactamase; bla; confers resistance to ampicillin, carbenicillin, and related antibiotics
   3984..4572    +  rep_origin     ori: high-copy-number ColE1/pMB1/pBR322/pUC origin of replication
   4755..4847    +  CDS            lacI (fragment): lac repressor; lacI; The lac repressor binds to the lac operator to inhibit transcription in E. coli. This inhibition can be relieved by adding lactose or isopropyl-β-D-thiogalactopyranoside (IPTG).
   4860..4881    +  protein_bind   CAP binding site: CAP binding activates transcription in the presence of cAMP. E. coli catabolite activator protein
   4896..4926    +  promoter       lac promoter: promoter for the E. coli lac operon
   4934..4950    +  protein_bind   lac operator: The lac repressor binds to the lac operator to inhibit transcription in E. coli. This inhibition can be relieved by adding lactose or isopropyl-β-D-thiogalactopyranoside (IPTG). lac repressor encoded by lacI
   4992..5010    +  promoter       T3 promoter: promoter for bacteriophage T3 RNA polymerase
>Addgene plasmid #34984 | pDS295 | depositor full sequence | sequence record 43361 | pDS295 sequence 5027 bps
CGTTTAAACGGCGCGCCTAGTACGGATTAGAAGCCGCCGAGCGGGTGACAGCCCTCCGAAGGAAGACTCT
CCTCCGTGCGTCCTCGTCTTCACCGGTCGCGTTCCTGAAACGCAGATGTGCCTCGCGCCGCACTGCTCCG
AACAATAAAGATTCTACAATACTAGCTTTTATGGTTATGAAGAGGAAAAATTGGCAGTAACCTGGCCCCA
CAAACCTTCAAATGAACGAATCAAATTAACAACCATAGGATGATAATGCGATTAGTTTTTTAGCCTTATT
TCTGGGGTAATTAATCAGCGAAGCGATGATTTTTGATCTATTAACAGATATATAAATGCAAAAACTGCAT
AACCACTTTAACTAATACTTTCAACATTTTCGGTTTGTATTACTTCTTATTCAAATGTAATAAAAGTATC
AACAAAAAATTGTTAATATACCTCTATACTTTAACGTCAAGGAGAAAAACCCCGGATTCTGAAGCGGCCG
CACTAGTGGATCCCCCGGGCTGCAGGAATTGGATATCAAGCTTATCGATACCGTCGACCTCGACAATGCC
AGAACTTGGATTTAGCATATCAGGTGGTGTCGGGGGTAGAGGAAACCCATTCAGACCTGATGATGATGGT
ATATTTGTAACAAGGGTACAACCTGAAGGACCAGCATCAAAATTACTGCAGCCAGGTGATAAAATTATTC
AGGCTAATGGCTACAGTTTTATAAATATTGAACATGGACAAGCAGTGTCCTTGCTAAAAACTTTCCAGAA
TACAGTTGAACTCATCATTGTACGAGAAGTTGGTAACGGTGCAAAACAAGAGATTCGAGTGAGGGTTGAA
AAAGACGGTGGTTCTGGAGGCGTTTCTTCTGTTCCGACCAATCTGGAAGTTGTTGCTGCGACCCCGACTA
GCCTGCTGATCAGCTGGGATGCGTACTACGACTCTCATGTTTCTTATTACCGTATCACGTACGGTGAAAC
CGGTGGTAACTCCCCGGTTCAGGAATTCACTGTACCTGGTTCCAAGTCTACTGCTACCATCAGCGGCCTG
AAACCGGGTGTTGACTATACCATCACTGTATACGCACATTACAACTACCATTACTACTCTAGCCCAATCT
CGATTAACTACCGTACCTCTAGACTCGAGTCATGTAATTAGTTATGTCACGCTTACATTCACGCCCTCCC
CCCACATCCGCTCTAACCGAAAAGGAAGGAGTTAGACAACCTGAAGTCTAGGTCCCTATTTATTTTTTTA
TAGTTATGTTAGTATTAAGAACGTTATTTATATTTCAAATTTTTCTTTTTTTTCTGTACAGACGCGTGTA
CGCATGTAACATTATACTGAAAACCTTGCTTGAGAAGGTTTTGGGACGCTCGAAGGCTTTAATTTGCGGC
CGGCGCCTGATGCGGTATTTTCTCCTTACGCATCTGTGCGGTATTTCACACCGCATATGGTGCACTCTCA
GTACAATCTGCTCTGATGCCGCATAGTTAAGCCAGCCCCGACACCCGCCAACACCCGCTGACGCGCCCTG
ACGGGCTTGTCTGCTCCCGGCATCCGCTTACAGACAAGCTGTGACCGTCTCCGGGAGCTGCATGTGTCAG
AGGTTTTCACCGTCATCACCGAAACGCGCGAGACGAAAGGGCGGGTAATAACTGATATAATTAAATTGAA
GCTCTAATTTGTGAGTTTAGTATACATGCATTTACTTATAATACAGTTTTTTAGTTTTGCTGGCCGCATC
TTCTCAAATATGCTTCCCAGCCTGCTTTTCTGTAACGTTCACCCTCTACCTTAGCATCCCTTCCCTTTGC
AAATAGTCCTCTTCCAACAATAATAATGTCAGATCCTGTAGAGACCACATCATCCACGGTTCTATACTGT
TGACCCAATGCGTCTCCCTTGTCATCTAAACCCACACCGGGTGTCATAATCAACCAATCGTAACCTTCAT
CTCTTCCACCCATGTCTCTTTGAGCAATAAAGCCGATAACAAAATCTTTGTCGCTCTTCGCAATGTCAAC
AGTACCCTTAGTATATTCTCCAGTAGATAGGGAGCCCTTGCATGACAATTCTGCTAACATCAAAAGGCCT
CTAGGTTCCTTTGTTACTTCTTCTGCCGCCTGCTTCAAACCGCTAACAATACCTGGGCCCACCACACCGT
GTGCATTCGTAATGTCTGCCCATTCTGCTATTCTGTATACACCCGCAGAGTACTGCAATTTGACTGTATT
ACCAATGTCAGCAAATTTTCTGTCTTCGAAGAGTAAAAAATTGTACTTGGCGGATAATGCCTTTAGCGGC
TTAACTGTGCCCTCCATGGAAAAATCAGTCAAGATATCCACATGTGTTTTTAGTAAACAAATTTTGGGAC
CTAATGCTTCAACTAACTCCAGTAATTCCTTGGTGGTACGAACATCCAATGAAGCACACAAGTTTGTTTG
CTTTTCGTGCATGATATTAAATAGCTTGGCAGCAACAGGACTAGGATGAGTAGCAGCACGTTCCTTATAT
GTAGCTTTCGACATGATTTATCTTCGTTTCCTGCATGTTTTTGTTCTGTGCAGTTGGGTTAAGAATACTG
GGCAATTTCATGTTTCTTCAACACTACATATGCGTATATATACCAATCTAAGTCTGTGCTCCTTCCTTCG
TTCTTCCTTCTGTTCGGAGATTACCGAATCAAAAAAATTTCAAAGAAACCGAAATCAAAAAAAAGAATAA
AAAAAAAATGATGAATTGAATTGAAAAGCTGGCCTCGTGATACGCCTATTTTTATAGGTTAATGTCATGA
TAATAATGGTTTCTTAGACGTCAGGTGGCACTTTTCGGGGAAATGTGCGCGGAACCCCTATTTGTTTATT
TTTCTAAATACATTCAAATATGTATCCGCTCATGAGACAATAACCCTGATAAATGCTTCAATAATATTGA
AAAAGGAAGAGTATGAGTATTCAACATTTCCGTGTCGCCCTTATTCCCTTTTTTGCGGCATTTTGCCTTC
CTGTTTTTGCTCACCCAGAAACGCTGGTGAAAGTAAAAGATGCTGAAGATCAGTTGGGTGCACGAGTGGG
TTACATCGAACTGGATCTCAACAGCGGTAAGATCCTTGAGAGTTTTCGCCCCGAAGAACGTTTTCCAATG
ATGAGCACTTTTAAAGTTCTGCTATGTGGCGCGGTATTATCCCGTATTGACGCCGGGCAAGAGCAACTCG
GTCGCCGCATACACTATTCTCAGAATGACTTGGTTGAGTACTCACCAGTCACAGAAAAGCATCTTACGGA
TGGCATGACAGTAAGAGAATTATGCAGTGCTGCCATAACCATGAGTGATAACACTGCGGCCAACTTACTT
CTGACAACGATCGGAGGACCGAAGGAGCTAACCGCTTTTTTGCACAACATGGGGGATCATGTAACTCGCC
TTGATCGTTGGGAACCGGAGCTGAATGAAGCCATACCAAACGACGAGCGTGACACCACGATGCCTGTAGC
AATGGCAACAACGTTGCGCAAACTATTAACTGGCGAACTACTTACTCTAGCTTCCCGGCAACAATTAATA
GACTGGATGGAGGCGGATAAAGTTGCAGGACCACTTCTGCGCTCGGCCCTTCCGGCTGGCTGGTTTATTG
CTGATAAATCTGGAGCCGGTGAGCGTGGGTCTCGCGGTATCATTGCAGCACTGGGGCCAGATGGTAAGCC
CTCCCGTATCGTAGTTATCTACACGACGGGGAGTCAGGCAACTATGGATGAACGAAATAGACAGATCGCT
GAGATAGGTGCCTCACTGATTAAGCATTGGTAACTGTCAGACCAAGTTTACTCATATATACTTTAGATTG
ATTTAAAACTTCATTTTTAATTTAAAAGGATCTAGGTGAAGATCCTTTTTGATAATCTCATGACCAAAAT
CCCTTAACGTGAGTTTTCGTTCCACTGAGCGTCAGACCCCGTAGAAAAGATCAAAGGATCTTCTTGAGAT
CCTTTTTTTCTGCGCGTAATCTGCTGCTTGCAAACAAAAAAACCACCGCTACCAGCGGTGGTTTGTTTGC
CGGATCAAGAGCTACCAACTCTTTTTCCGAAGGTAACTGGCTTCAGCAGAGCGCAGATACCAAATACTGT
CCTTCTAGTGTAGCCGTAGTTAGGCCACCACTTCAAGAACTCTGTAGCACCGCCTACATACCTCGCTCTG
CTAATCCTGTTACCAGTGGCTGCTGCCAGTGGCGATAAGTCGTGTCTTACCGGGTTGGACTCAAGACGAT
AGTTACCGGATAAGGCGCAGCGGTCGGGCTGAACGGGGGGTTCGTGCACACAGCCCAGCTTGGAGCGAAC
GACCTACACCGAACTGAGATACCTACAGCGTGAGCTATGAGAAAGCGCCACGCTTCCCGAAGGGAGAAAG
GCGGACAGGTATCCGGTAAGCGGCAGGGTCGGAACAGGAGAGCGCACGAGGGAGCTTCCAGGGGGAAACG
CCTGGTATCTTTATAGTCCTGTCGGGTTTCGCCACCTCTGACTTGAGCGTCGATTTTTGTGATGCTCGTC
AGGGGGGCGGAGCCTATGGAAAAACGCCAGCAACGCGGCCTTTTTACGGTTCCTGGCCTTTTGCTGGCCT
TTTGCTCACATGTTCTTTCCTGCGTTATCCCCTGATTCTGTGGATAACCGTATTACCGCCTTTGAGTGAG
CTGATACCGCTCGCCGCAGCCGAACGACCGAGCGCAGCGAGTCAGTGAGCGAGGAAGCGGAAGAGCGCCC
AATACGCAAACCGCCTCTCCCCGCGCGTTGGCCGATTCATTAATGCAGCTGGCACGACAGGTTTCCCGAC
TGGAAAGCGGGCAGTGAGCGCAACGCAATTAATGTGAGTTAGCTCACTCATTAGGCACCCCAGGCTTTAC
ACTTTATGCTTCCGGCTCGTATGTTGTGTGGAATTGTGAGCGGATAACAATTTCACACAGGAAACAGCTA
TGACCATGATTACGCCAAGCTAATTAACCCTCACTAAAGGGAACAAAAGCTGGAGCT
