>Addgene plasmid #34984 | pDS295 | addgene partial sequence | sequence record 44447 | GAL1 5'-AATATACCTCTATACTTTAACGTC-3'
GAGCGGCCGCACTAGTGGATCCCCCGGGCTGCAGGAATTGGATATCAAGCTTATCGATACCGTCGACCTC
GACAATGCCAGAACTTGGATTTAGCATATCAGGTGGTGTCGGGGGTAGAGGAAACCCATTCAGACCTGAT
GATGATGGTATATTTGTAACAAGGGTACAACCTGAAGGACCAGCATCAAAATTACTGCAGCCAGGTGATA
AAATTATTCAGGCTAATGGCTACAGTTTTATAAATATTGAACATGGACAAGCAGTGTCCTTGCTAAAAAC
TTTCCAGAATACAGTTGAACTCATCATTGTACGAGAAGTTGGTAACGGTGCAAAACAAGAGATTCGAGTG
AGGGTTGAAAAAGACGGTGGTTCTGGAGGCGTTTCTTCTGTTCCGACCAATCTGGAAGTTGTTGCTGCGA
CCCCGACTAGCCTGCTGATCAGCTGGGATGCGTACTACGACTCTCATGTTTCTTATTACCGTATCACGTA
CGGTGAAACCGGTGGTAACTCCCCGGTTCAGGAATTCACTGTACCTGGTTCCAAGTCTACTGCTACCATC
AGCGGCCTGAAACCGGGTGTTGACTATACCATCACTGTATACGCACATTACAACTACCATTACTACTCTA
GCCCAATCTCGATTAACTACCGTACCTCTAGACTCGAGTCATGTAATTAGTTATGTCACGCTTACATTCA
CGCCCTCCCCCCACATCCGCTCTAACCGAAAAGGAAGGAGTTAGACAACCTGAAGTCTAGGTCCCTATTT
ATTTTTTTATAGTTATGTTAGTATTAAGAACGTTATTTATATTTCAAATTTTTCTTTTTTTTCTGTACAG
ACGCGTGTAC
