>Addgene plasmid #34984 | pDS295 | addgene partial sequence | sequence record 44909 | CYC1 5'-GCGTGAATGTAAGCGTGAC-3'
ATCGAGATTGGGCTAGAGTAGTAATGGTAGTTGTAATGTGCGTATACAGTGATGGTATAGTCAACACCCG
GTTTCAGGCCGCTGATGGTAGCAGTAGACTTGGAACCAGGTACAGTGAATTCCTGAACCGGGGAGTTACC
ACCGGTTTCACCGTACGTGATACGGTAATAAGAAACATGAGAGTCGTAGTACGCATCCCAGCTGATCAGC
AGGCTAGTCGGGGTCGCAGCAACAACTTCCAGATTGGTCGGAACAGAAGAAACGCCTCCAGAACCACCGT
CTTTTTCAACCCTCACTCGAATCTCTTGTTTTGCACCGTTACCAACTTCTCGTACAATGATGAGTTCAAC
TGTATTCTGGAAAGTTTTTAGCAAGGACACTGCTTGTCCATGTTCAATATTTATAAAACTGTAGCCATTA
GCCTGAATAATTTTATCACCTGGCTGCAGTAATTTTGATGCTGGTCCTTCAGGTTGTACCCTTGTTACAA
ATATACCATCATCATCAGGTCTGAATGGGTTTCCTCTACCCCCGACACCACCTGATATGCTAAATCCAAG
TTCTGGCATTGTCGAGGTCGACGGTATCGATAAGCTTGATATCCAATTCCTGCAGCCCGGGGGATCCACT
AGTGCGGCCGCTTCAGAATCCGGGGTTTTTCTCCTTGACGTTAAAGTATAGAGGTATATTAACAATTTTT
TGTTGATACTTTTATTACATTTGAATAAGAAGTAATACAAACCGAAAATGTTGAAAGTATTAGTTAAA
